LOCUS       Exported 7221 bp ds-DNA circular SYN 12-MAY-2021
DEFINITION  mammalian expression, proximity labelling, mitochondrial
            relocalisation.
ACCESSION   .
VERSION     .
KEYWORDS    JB19
SOURCE      synthetic DNA construct
  ORGANISM  synthetic DNA construct
REFERENCE   1 (bases 1 to 7221)
  AUTHORS   Gillingham AK, Bertram J, Begum F, Munro S
  TITLE     In vivo identification of GTPase interactors by mitochondrial
            relocalization and proximity biotinylation.
  JOURNAL   Elife. 2019 Jul 11;8. pii: 45916. doi: 10.7554/eLife.45916.
  PUBMED    31294692
REFERENCE   2 (bases 1 to 7221)
  AUTHORS   .
  TITLE     Direct Submission
  JOURNAL   Exported May 12, 2021 from SnapGene Server 1.1.58
            http://www.snapgene.com
FEATURES             Location/Qualifiers
     source          1..7221
                     /organism="synthetic DNA construct"
                     /mol_type="other DNA"
     primer_bind     complement(44..63)
                     /label=pRS-marker
                     /note="pRS vectors, use to sequence yeast selectable
                     marker"
     enhancer        235..614
                     /label=CMV enhancer
                     /note="human cytomegalovirus immediate early enhancer"
     promoter        615..818
                     /label=CMV promoter
                     /note="human cytomegalovirus (CMV) immediate early
                     promoter"
     primer_bind     769..789
                     /label=CMV-F
                     /note="Human CMV immediate early promoter, forward primer"
     primer_bind     863..882
                     /label=T7
                     /note="T7 promoter, forward primer"
     promoter        863..881
                     /label=T7 promoter
                     /note="promoter for bacteriophage T7 RNA polymerase"
     CDS             1570..2535
                     /codon_start=1
                     /product="promiscuous R118G mutant of the E. coli biotin
                     protein ligase (Cronan, 2005)"
                     /label=BirA(R118G)
                     /note="also known as BirA* or BioID"
                     /translation="MDKDNTVPLKLIALLANGEFHSGEQLGETLGMSRAAINKHIQTLR
                     DWGVDVFTVPGKGYSLPEPIQLLNAKQILGQLDGGSVAVLPVIDSTNQYLLDRIGELKS
                     GDACIAEYQQAGRGGRGRKWFSPFGANLYLSMFWRLEQGPAAAIGLSLVIGIVMAEVLR
                     KLGADKVRVKWPNDLYLQDRKLAGILVELTGKTGDAAQIVIGAGINMAMRRVEESVVNQ
                     GWITLQEAGINLDRNTLAAMLIRELRAALELFEQEGLAPYLSRWEKLDNFINRPVKLII
                     GDKEIFGISRGIDKQGALLLEQDGIIKPWMGGEISLRSAEK"
     CDS             2566..2592
                     /codon_start=1
                     /product="HA (human influenza hemagglutinin) epitope tag"
                     /label=HA
                     /translation="YPYDVPDYA"
     primer_bind     complement(2812..2829)
                     /label=BGH-rev
                     /note="Bovine growth hormone terminator, reverse primer.
                     Also called BGH reverse"
     polyA_signal    2818..3042
                     /label=bGH poly(A) signal
                     /note="bovine growth hormone polyadenylation signal"
     rep_origin      3088..3516
                     /direction=RIGHT
                     /label=f1 ori
                     /note="f1 bacteriophage origin of replication; arrow
                     indicates direction of (+) strand synthesis"
     primer_bind     complement(3175..3194)
                     /label=F1ori-R
                     /note="F1 origin, reverse primer"
     primer_bind     3385..3406
                     /label=F1ori-F
                     /note="F1 origin, forward primer"
     primer_bind     complement(3525..3545)
                     /label=pBABE 3'
                     /note="SV40 enhancer, reverse primer for pBABE vectors"
     promoter        3530..3859
                     /label=SV40 promoter
                     /note="SV40 enhancer and early promoter"
     rep_origin      3710..3845
                     /label=SV40 ori
                     /note="SV40 origin of replication"
     primer_bind     3772..3791
                     /label=SV40pro-F
                     /note="SV40 promoter/origin, forward primer"
     CDS             3926..4720
                     /codon_start=1
                     /gene="aph(3')-II (or nptII)"
                     /product="aminoglycoside phosphotransferase from Tn5"
                     /label=NeoR/KanR
                     /note="confers resistance to neomycin, kanamycin, and G418
                     (Geneticin(R))"
                     /translation="MIEQDGLHAGSPAAWVERLFGYDWAQQTIGCSDAAVFRLSAQGRP
                     VLFVKTDLSGALNELQDEAARLSWLATTGVPCAAVLDVVTEAGRDWLLLGEVPGQDLLS
                     SHLAPAEKVSIMADAMRRLHTLDPATCPFDHQAKHRIERARTRMEAGLVDQDDLDEEHQ
                     GLAPAELFARLKARMPDGEDLVVTHGDACLPNIMVENGRFSGFIDCGRLGVADRYQDIA
                     LATRDIAEELGGEWADRFLVLYGIAAPDSQRIAFYRLLDEFF"
     primer_bind     complement(3980..3999)
                     /label=Neo-R
                     /note="Neomycin resistance gene, reverse primer"
     primer_bind     4590..4609
                     /label=Neo-F
                     /note="Neomycin resistance gene, forward primer"
     polyA_signal    4894..5015
                     /label=SV40 poly(A) signal
                     /note="SV40 polyadenylation signal"
     primer_bind     complement(4931..4950)
                     /label=SV40pA-R
                     /note="SV40 polyA, reverse primer"
     primer_bind     4985..5004
                     /label=EBV-rev
                     /note="SV40 polyA terminator, reverse primer"
     primer_bind     complement(5064..5080)
                     /label=M13 rev
                     /note="common sequencing primer, one of multiple similar
                     variants"
     primer_bind     complement(5064..5080)
                     /label=M13 Reverse
                     /note="In lacZ gene. Also called M13-rev"
     primer_bind     complement(5077..5099)
                     /label=M13/pUC Reverse
                     /note="In lacZ gene"
     protein_bind    5088..5104
                     /label=lac operator
                     /bound_moiety="lac repressor encoded by lacI"
                     /note="The lac repressor binds to the lac operator to
                     inhibit transcription in E. coli. This inhibition can be
                     relieved by adding lactose or
                     isopropyl-beta-D-thiogalactopyranoside (IPTG)."
     promoter        complement(5112..5142)
                     /label=lac promoter
                     /note="promoter for the E. coli lac operon"
     protein_bind    5157..5178
                     /label=CAP binding site
                     /bound_moiety="E. coli catabolite activator protein"
                     /note="CAP binding activates transcription in the presence
                     of cAMP."
     primer_bind     complement(5295..5312)
                     /label=L4440
                     /note="L4440 vector, forward primer"
     rep_origin      complement(5466..6054)
                     /direction=LEFT
                     /label=ori
                     /note="high-copy-number ColE1/pMB1/pBR322/pUC origin of
                     replication"
     primer_bind     complement(5546..5565)
                     /label=pBR322ori-F
                     /note="pBR322 origin, forward primer"
     CDS             complement(6225..7085)
                     /codon_start=1
                     /gene="bla"
                     /product="beta-lactamase"
                     /label=AmpR
                     /note="confers resistance to ampicillin, carbenicillin, and
                     related antibiotics"
                     /translation="MSIQHFRVALIPFFAAFCLPVFAHPETLVKVKDAEDQLGARVGYI
                     ELDLNSGKILESFRPEERFPMMSTFKVLLCGAVLSRIDAGQEQLGRRIHYSQNDLVEYS
                     PVTEKHLTDGMTVRELCSAAITMSDNTAANLLLTTIGGPKELTAFLHNMGDHVTRLDRW
                     EPELNEAIPNDERDTTMPVAMATTLRKLLTGELLTLASRQQLIDWMEADKVAGPLLRSA
                     LPAGWFIADKSGAGERGSRGIIAALGPDGKPSRIVVIYTTGSQATMDERNRQIAEIGAS
                     LIKHW"
     primer_bind     6848..6867
                     /label=Amp-R
                     /note="Ampicillin resistance gene, reverse primer"
     promoter        complement(7086..7190)
                     /gene="bla"
                     /label=AmpR promoter
ORIGIN
        1 gacggatcgg gagatctccc gatcccctat ggtgcactct cagtacaatc tgctctgatg
       61 ccgcatagtt aagccagtat ctgctccctg cttgtgtgtt ggaggtcgct gagtagtgcg
      121 cgagcaaaat ttaagctaca acaaggcaag gcttgaccga caattgcatg aagaatctgc
      181 ttagggttag gcgttttgcg ctgcttcgcg atgtacgggc cagatatacg cgttgacatt
      241 gattattgac tagttattaa tagtaatcaa ttacggggtc attagttcat agcccatata
      301 tggagttccg cgttacataa cttacggtaa atggcccgcc tggctgaccg cccaacgacc
      361 cccgcccatt gacgtcaata atgacgtatg ttcccatagt aacgccaata gggactttcc
      421 attgacgtca atgggtggag tatttacggt aaactgccca cttggcagta catcaagtgt
      481 atcatatgcc aagtacgccc cctattgacg tcaatgacgg taaatggccc gcctggcatt
      541 atgcccagta catgacctta tgggactttc ctacttggca gtacatctac gtattagtca
      601 tcgctattac catggtgatg cggttttggc agtacatcaa tgggcgtgga tagcggtttg
      661 actcacgggg atttccaagt ctccacccca ttgacgtcaa tgggagtttg ttttggcacc
      721 aaaatcaacg ggactttcca aaatgtcgta acaactccgc cccattgacg caaatgggcg
      781 gtaggcgtgt acggtgggag gtctatataa gcagagctct ctggctaact agagaaccca
      841 ctgcttactg gcttatcgaa attaatacga ctcactatag ggagacccaa gctggctagc
      901 aagcttaccg gtatgggcac ccgcgacgac gagtacgact atctcttcaa agttgtcctt
      961 attggagatt ctggtgttgg aaagaataat ctcttgtctc gatttactcg aaatgagttt
     1021 aatctcgaaa gtaagagcac cattggagta gagtttgcaa caagaagcat ccaggttgat
     1081 gggaaaacaa taaaggcaca gatatgggac acggcagggc aggagcgata ccgagctata
     1141 acatcagcat attatcgtgg agctgtaggt gccttactgg tttatgacat tgctaagcat
     1201 ctcacatatg aaaatgtaga acgatggctg aaagaactga gagatcatgc tgatagtaac
     1261 attgttatca tgcttgtggg caataagagt gatttgcgtc atctcagggc agttcctaca
     1321 gatgaagcaa gagcttttgc agaaaagaat ggtttgtcat tcattgagac ttccgctcta
     1381 gactctacaa atgtagaagc tgcttttcag acaattctga cagagatata ccgcattgtt
     1441 tcccagaaac aaatgtcaga cagacgtgaa aatgacatgt ctccaagcaa caatgtggtt
     1501 cctattcatg ttccaccaac cactgaaaac aagccaaagg tgcaggaatt cggagccgga
     1561 gctggtacca tggacaagga caacaccgtg cccctgaagc tgatcgccct gctggccaac
     1621 ggcgagttcc actctggcga gcagctggga gagaccctgg gaatgagcag agccgccatc
     1681 aacaagcaca tccagacact gagagactgg ggagtggacg tgttcaccgt gcctggcaag
     1741 ggctacagcc tgcctgagcc tatccagctg ctgaacgcca agcagatcct gggacagctg
     1801 gatggcggaa gcgtggccgt gctgcctgtg atcgactcca ccaatcagta cctgctggac
     1861 agaatcggag agctgaagtc cggcgacgcc tgcatcgccg agtaccagca ggctggcaga
     1921 ggaggcagag gacggaagtg gttcagccca ttcggagcca acctgtacct gtccatgttc
     1981 tggagactgg agcagggacc tgctgctgcc atcggactga gtctggtgat cggaatcgtg
     2041 atggccgagg tgctgagaaa gctgggagcc gacaaggtga gagtgaagtg gcctaatgac
     2101 ctgtacctcc aggaccgcaa gctggctggc atcctggtgg agctgacagg caagacaggc
     2161 gatgccgctc agatcgtgat cggagccgga atcaacatgg ccatgagaag agtggaggag
     2221 agcgtggtga accagggctg gatcaccctg caggaggctg gcatcaacct ggaccggaac
     2281 accctggccg ccatgctgat cagagagctg agagccgctc tggagctgtt cgagcaggag
     2341 ggactggctc cttacctgag cagatgggag aagctggaca acttcatcaa cagacctgtg
     2401 aagctgatca tcggcgacaa ggaaatcttc ggcatctcca gaggaatcga caagcaggga
     2461 gctctgctgc tggagcagga cggaatcatc aagccctgga tgggcggaga aatctccctg
     2521 agaagcgcag agaagggatc cgtcgacgga gccggtgctg gcgcataccc ctacgacgtg
     2581 cccgactacg caggctccgc agttccagcg gtagaaatca cccacacctt ctgggaaagg
     2641 aacctgccct ctgtttctgg cctgctgaag atcattggat tttccacatc agtaactgcc
     2701 ctggggtttg tgctgtacaa atacaagctc ctgccacggt cttgacccgg ggatatccag
     2761 cacagtggcg gccgctcgag tctagagggc ccgtttaaac ccgctgatca gcctcgactg
     2821 tgccttctag ttgccagcca tctgttgttt gcccctcccc cgtgccttcc ttgaccctgg
     2881 aaggtgccac tcccactgtc ctttcctaat aaaatgagga aattgcatcg cattgtctga
     2941 gtaggtgtca ttctattctg gggggtgggg tggggcagga cagcaagggg gaggattggg
     3001 aagacaatag caggcatgct ggggatgcgg tgggctctat ggcttctgag gcggaaagaa
     3061 ccagctgggg ctctaggggg tatccccnnn nnnnnnnnnn nnnnnnnnnn nnnnnnnnnn
     3121 nnnnnnnnnn nnnnnnnnnn nnnnnnnnnn nnnnnnnnnn nnnnnnnnnn nnnnnnnnnn
     3181 nnnnnnnnnn nnnnnnnnnn nnnnnnnnnn ncnnnnnnnn nnnnnnnnnn nnnnnnnnnn
     3241 nnnnnnnnnn nnnnnnnnnn nnnnnnnnnn nnnnnnnnnn nnnnnnnnnn nnnnnnnnnn
     3301 nnnannnnnn nnnnnnnnnn nnnnnnnnnn nnnnnnnnnn nnnnnnnnnn nnncctttga
     3361 cgttggagtc cacgttcttt aatagtggac tcttgttcca aactggaaca acactcaacc
     3421 ctatctcggt ctattctttt gatttataag ggattttgcc gatttcggcc tattggttaa
     3481 aaaatgagct gatttaacaa aaatttaacg cgaattaatt ctgtggaatg tgtgtcagtt
     3541 agggtgtgga aagtccccag gctccccagc aggcagaagt atgcaaagca tgcatctcaa
     3601 ttagtcagca accaggtgtg gaaagtcccc aggctcccca gcaggcagaa gtatgcaaag
     3661 catgcatctc aattagtcag caaccatagt cccgccccta actccgccca tcccgcccct
     3721 aactccgccc agttccgccc attctccgcc ccatggctga ctaatttttt ttatttatgc
     3781 agaggccgag gccgcctctg cctctgagct attccagaag tagtgaggag gcttttttgg
     3841 aggcctaggc ttttgcaaaa agctcccggg agcttgtata tccattttcg gatctgatca
     3901 agagacagga tgaggatcgt ttcgcatgat tgaacaagat ggattgcacg caggttctcc
     3961 ggccgcttgg gtggagaggc tattcggcta tgactgggca caacagacaa tcggctgctc
     4021 tgatgccgcc gtgttccggc tgtcagcgca ggggcgcccg gttctttttg tcaagaccga
     4081 cctgtccggt gccctgaatg aactgcagga cgaggcagcg cggctatcgt ggctggccac
     4141 gacgggcgtt ccttgcgcag ctgtgctcga cgttgtcact gaagcgggaa gggactggct
     4201 gctattgggc gaagtgccgg ggcaggatct cctgtcatct caccttgctc ctgccgagaa
     4261 agtatccatc atggctgatg caatgcggcg gctgcatacg cttgatccgg ctacctgccc
     4321 attcgaccac caagcgaaac atcgcatcga gcgagcacgt actcggatgg aagccggtct
     4381 tgtcgatcag gatgatctgg acgaagagca tcaggggctc gcgccagccg aactgttcgc
     4441 caggctcaag gcgcgcatgc ccgacggcga ggatctcgtc gtgacccatg gcgatgcctg
     4501 cttgccgaat atcatggtgg aaaatggccg cttttctgga ttcatcgact gtggccggct
     4561 gggtgtggcg gaccgctatc aggacatagc gttggctacc cgtgatattg ctgaagagct
     4621 tggcggcgaa tgggctgacc gcttcctcgt gctttacggt atcgccgctc ccgattcgca
     4681 gcgcatcgcc ttctatcgcc ttcttgacga gttcttctga gcgggactct ggggttcgaa
     4741 atgaccgacc aagcgacgcc caacctgcca tcacgagatt tcgattccac cgccgccttc
     4801 tatgaaaggt tgggcttcgg aatcgttttc cgggacgccg gctggatgat cctccagcgc
     4861 ggggatctca tgctggagtt cttcgcccac cccaacttgt ttattgcagc ttataatggt
     4921 tacaaataaa gcaatagcat cacaaatttc acaaataaag catttttttc actgcattct
     4981 agttgtggtt tgtccaaact catcaatgta tcttatcatg tctgtatacc gtcgacctct
     5041 agctagagct tggcgtaatc atggtcatag ctgtttcctg tgtgaaattg ttatccgctc
     5101 acaattccac acaacatacg agccggaagc ataaagtgta aagcctgggg tgcctaatga
     5161 gtgagctaac tcacattaat tgcgttgcgc tcactgcccg ctttccagtc gggaaacctg
     5221 tcgtgccagc tgcattaatg aatcggccaa cgcgcgggga gaggcggttt gcgtattggg
     5281 cgctcttccg cttcctcgct cactgactcg ctgcgctcgg tcgttcggct gcggcgagcg
     5341 gtatcagctc actcaaaggc ggtaatacgg ttatccacag aatcagggga taacgcagga
     5401 aagaacatgt gagcaaaagg ccagcaaaag gccaggaacc gtaaaaaggc cgcgttgctg
     5461 gcgtttttcc ataggctccg cccccctgac gagcatcaca aaaatcgacg ctcaagtcag
     5521 aggtggcgaa acccgacagg actataaaga taccaggcgt ttccccctgg aagctccctc
     5581 gtgcgctctc ctgttccgac cctgccgctt accggatacc tgtccgcctt tctcccttcg
     5641 ggaagcgtgg cgctttctca tagctcacgc tgtaggtatc tcagttcggt gtaggtcgtt
     5701 cgctccaagc tgggctgtgt gcacgaaccc cccgttcagc ccgaccgctg cgccttatcc
     5761 ggtaactatc gtcttgagtc caacccggta agacacgact tatcgccact ggcagcagcc
     5821 actggtaaca ggattagcag agcgaggtat gtaggcggtg ctacagagtt cttgaagtgg
     5881 tggcctaact acggctacac tagaagaaca gtatttggta tctgcgctct gctgaagcca
     5941 gttaccttcg gaaaaagagt tggtagctct tgatccggca aacaaaccac cgctggtagc
     6001 ggtggttttt ttgtttgcaa gcagcagatt acgcgcagaa aaaaaggatc tcaagaagat
     6061 cctttgatct tttctacggg gtctgacgct cagtggaacg aaaactcacg ttaagggatt
     6121 ttggtcatga gattatcaaa aaggatcttc acctagatcc ttttaaatta aaaatgaagt
     6181 tttaaatcaa tctaaagtat atatgagtaa acttggtctg acagttacca atgcttaatc
     6241 agtgaggcac ctatctcagc gatctgtcta tttcgttcat ccatagttgc ctgactcccc
     6301 gtcgtgtaga taactacgat acgggagggc ttaccatctg gccccagtgc tgcaatgata
     6361 ccgcgagacc cacgctcacc ggctccagat ttatcagcaa taaaccagcc agccggaagg
     6421 gccgagcgca gaagtggtcc tgcaacttta tccgcctcca tccagtctat taattgttgc
     6481 cgggaagcta gagtaagtag ttcgccagtt aatagtttgc gcaacgttgt tgccattgct
     6541 acaggcatcg tggtgtcacg ctcgtcgttt ggtatggctt cattcagctc cggttcccaa
     6601 cgatcaaggc gagttacatg atcccccatg ttgtgcaaaa aagcggttag ctccttcggt
     6661 cctccgatcg ttgtcagaag taagttggcc gcagtgttat cactcatggt tatggcagca
     6721 ctgcataatt ctcttactgt catgccatcc gtaagatgct tttctgtgac tggtgagtac
     6781 tcaaccaagt cattctgaga atagtgtatg cggcgaccga gttgctcttg cccggcgtca
     6841 atacgggata ataccgcgcc acatagcaga actttaaaag tgctcatcat tggaaaacgt
     6901 tcttcggggc gaaaactctc aaggatctta ccgctgttga gatccagttc gatgtaaccc
     6961 actcgtgcac ccaactgatc ttcagcatct tttactttca ccagcgtttc tgggtgagca
     7021 aaaacaggaa ggcaaaatgc cgcaaaaaag ggaataaggg cgacacggaa atgttgaata
     7081 ctcatactct tcctttttca atattattga agcatttatc agggttattg tctcatgagc
     7141 ggatacatat ttgaatgtat ttagaaaaat aaacaaatag gggttccgcg cacatttccc
     7201 cgaaaagtgc cacctgacgt c
//
